Addgene plasmid #86755: myc-Atg14 (396-492)
Purpose: N-terminal myc-tagged protein expression in mammalian cells
Depositing lab: Do-Hyung Kim. Depositing organization: University of Minnesota. Publication: The ULK1 complex mediates MTORC1 signaling to the autophagy initiation machinery via binding and phosphorylating ATG14. Park JM, Jung CH, Seo M, Otto NM, Grunwald D, Kim KH, Moriarity B, Kim YM, Starker C, Nho RS, Voytas D, Kim DH. Autophagy. 2016;12(3):547-64. doi: 10.1080/15548627.2016.1140293. PubMed 27046250.
Backbone
  Vector backbone: pRK5
  Vector type: Mammalian Expression
Growth in bacteria
  Bacterial resistance: Ampicillin, 100 μg/mL
  Growth temperature: 37°C
  Growth strain: DH5alpha
  Copy number: Unknown
Gene/Insert
  Gene/Insert name: atg14
  Species: H. sapiens (human)
  Insert size (bp): 381
  Mutation: aa 396-492
  Entrez Gene: ATG14 (a.k.a. ATG14L, BARKOR, KIAA0831)
  Promoter: CMV
  Tag / fusion protein: myc (N terminal on insert)
  Cloning method: Unknown
  Sequencing primers: 5′ CMV-F
Terms and licenses: Academic/Nonprofit Terms; Industry Terms: Not Available to Industry
Depositor comments: IMAGE: 40034579
How to cite: myc-Atg14 (396-492) was a gift from Do-Hyung Kim (Addgene plasmid # 86755 ; http://n2t.net/addgene:86755 ; RRID:Addgene_86755)
