[The description below was written by a language model from this plasmid's Addgene catalogue record and pLannotate feature annotations shown in this document.]
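Description:
myc-Atg14 (396-492) is a mammalian expression plasmid built on the pRK5 backbone that produces a C-terminal fragment of human ATG14 (also known as ATG14L or BARKOR), covering amino acids 396 to 492, with an N-terminal myc epitope tag. The full sequence record is about 5.1 kb. Transcription is driven by the human cytomegalovirus immediate early enhancer and promoter, followed by a short fragment of CMV intron A and an SP6 promoter that could support in vitro transcription. The ATG14 fragment is annotated downstream and is terminated by an SV40 polyadenylation signal. The myc tag is listed in the catalogue entry but was not picked up as a separate feature in the automated annotation. A short hit to an immunoglobulin heavy chain signal sequence upstream of the insert is only a partial match, and the record does not indicate that it has any function. The catalogue gives an insert size of 381 bp, while the annotated ATG14 match spans 330 nt.

In E. coli the plasmid is maintained through a high-copy ColE1/pUC-type origin and selected with ampicillin via the β-lactamase gene. An M13 phage origin is also present, along with backbone remnants such as an SV40 enhancer/early promoter, lac promoter and operator elements, and partial lacZα, lacI, rop and bom sequences. No mammalian selection marker is annotated, so the construct is suited to transient transfection. The associated study concerns ULK1 complex binding and phosphorylation of ATG14 in MTORC1 signalling to the autophagy initiation machinery. A tagged truncation like this would fit domain-mapping or interaction experiments detected through the myc epitope, although the record states only tagged protein expression as its purpose.
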