Features (pLannotate 1.2.2; 20 found; start..end, strand, type, name):
     14..393     +  enhancer       CMV enhancer: human cytomegalovirus immediate early enhancer
    394..597     +  promoter       CMV promoter: human cytomegalovirus (CMV) immediate early promoter
    733..776     +  intron         CMV intron (fragment): modified intron A from human cytomegalovirus
    828..846     +  promoter       SP6 promoter: promoter for bacteriophage SP6 RNA polymerase
    850..887     +  CDS            IgH signal sequence (fragment): signal sequence from the mouse immunoglobulin heavy chain variable region
    987..1316    +  CDS            ATG14 (fragment): BAKOR_HUMAN - Also known as ATG14L From Homo sapiens (Human).
   1366..1500    +  polyA_signal   SV40 poly(A) signal: SV40 polyadenylation signal
   1569..1926    +  promoter       SV40 promoter: SV40 enhancer and early promoter
   1945..2099    +  CDS            lacZα (fragment): LacZα fragment of β-galactosidase; lacZ fragment
   2105..2156    -  misc_feature   bom (fragment): basis of mobility region from pBR322
   2175..2555    +  rep_origin     M13 ori (sequence partly withheld): M13 bacteriophage origin of replication; arrow indicates direction of (+) strand synthesis
   2631..2680    -  misc_feature   bom (fragment): basis of mobility region from pBR322
   2782..2817    -  CDS            rop (fragment): Rop protein, which maintains plasmids at low copy number; rop
   2912..3016    +  promoter       AmpR promoter: bla
   3017..3877    +  CDS            AmpR: β-lactamase; bla; confers resistance to ampicillin, carbenicillin, and related antibiotics
   4048..4636    +  rep_origin     ori: high-copy-number ColE1/pMB1/pBR322/pUC origin of replication
   4819..4911    +  CDS            lacI (fragment): lac repressor; lacI; The lac repressor binds to the lac operator to inhibit transcription in E. coli. This inhibition can be relieved by adding lactose or isopropyl-β-D-thiogalactopyranoside (IPTG).
   4924..4945    +  protein_bind   CAP binding site: CAP binding activates transcription in the presence of cAMP. E. coli catabolite activator protein
   4960..4990    +  promoter       lac promoter: promoter for the E. coli lac operon
   4998..5014    +  protein_bind   lac operator: The lac repressor binds to the lac operator to inhibit transcription in E. coli. This inhibition can be relieved by adding lactose or isopropyl-β-D-thiogalactopyranoside (IPTG). lac repressor encoded by lacI
>Addgene plasmid #86755 | myc-Atg14 (396-492) | addgene full sequence | sequence record 170522 | Addgene NGS Result
TTCGAGCTCGCCCGACATTGATTATTGACTAGTTATTAATAGTAATCAATTACGGGGTCATTAGTTCATA
GCCCATATATGGAGTTCCGCGTTACATAACTTACGGTAAATGGCCCGCCTGGCTGACCGCCCAACGACCC
CCGCCCATTGACGTCAATAATGACGTATGTTCCCATAGTAACGCCAATAGGGACTTTCCATTGACGTCAA
TGGGTGGAGTATTTACGGTAAACTGCCCACTTGGCAGTACATCAAGTGTATCATATGCCAAGTACGCCCC
CTATTGACGTCAATGACGGTAAATGGCCCGCCTGGCATTATGCCCAGTACATGACCTTATGGGACTTTCC
TACTTGGCAGTACATCTACGTATTAGTCATCGCTATTACCATGGTGATGCGGTTTTGGCAGTACATCAAT
GGGCGTGGATAGCGGTTTGACTCACGGGGATTTCCAAGTCTCCACCCCATTGACGTCAATGGGAGTTTGT
TTTGGCACCAAAATCAACGGGACTTTCCAAAATGTCGTAACAACTCCGCCCCATTGACGCAAATGGGCGG
TAGGCGTGTACGGTGGGAGGTCTATATAAGCAGAGCTCGTTTAGTGAACCGTCAGATCGCCTGGAGACGC
CATCCACGCTGTTTTGACCTCCATAGAAGACACCGGGACCGATCCAGCCTCCGCGGCCGGGAACGGTGCA
TTGGAACGCGGATTCCCCGTGCCAAGAGTGACGTAAGTACCGCCTATAGAGTCTATAGGCCCACCCCCTT
GGCTTCGTTAGAACGCGGCTACAATTAATACATAACCTTATGTATCATACACATACGATTTAGGTGACAC
TATAGAATAACATCCACTTTGCCTTTCTCTCCACAGGTGTCCACTCCCAGGTCCAACTGCACCTCGGTTC
TATCGATTGAATTCCCGAACCGACAGTCGGTCTCTTCACCAAGGCCATTCGCGCCACCATGGAGCAAAAG
CTCATTTCTGAGGAAGATCTCAATGGTGGTGGTGGTGGGTCGACCGAAGTACGAGCAGACCTTGAGGAGT
CCATGGAATTTGTGGATCCCGGAGTTGCTGGAGAATCAGATGAGAGCGGAGATGAGCGCGTCAGCGATGA
AGAAACCGACCTGGGCACAGACTGGGAGAACTTGCCTAGTCCCCGGTTTTGTGATATCCCTTCCCAGTCT
GTGGAAGTCTCCCAGAGTCAGAGCACCCAGGCGTCCCCACCCATCGCGAGCAGCAGTGCAGGTGGGATGA
TCTCCTCTGCAGCAGCCTCGGTGACCTCCTGGTTTAAAGCTTACACTGGACACCGTTAAGCGGCCGCTAA
GTAAGTAAGGATCCCCAGCTTGGCCGCCATGGCCCAACTTGTTTATTGCAGCTTATAATGGTTACAAATA
AAGCAATAGCATCACAAATTTCACAAATAAAGCATTTTTTTCACTGCATTCTAGTTGTGGTTTGTCCAAA
CTCATCAATGTATCTTATCATGTCTGGATCGGGAATTAATTCGGCGCAGCACCATGGCCTGAAATAACCT
CTGAAAGAGGAACTTGGTTAGGTACCTTCTGAGGCGGAAAGAACCAGCTGTGGAATGTGTGTCAGTTAGG
GTGTGGAAAGTCCCCAGGCTCCCCAGCAGGCAGAAGTATGCAAAGCATGCATCTCAATTAGTCAGCAACC
AGGTGTGGAAAGTCCCCAGGCTCCCCAGCAGGCAGAAGTATGCAAAGCATGCATCTCAATTAGTCAGCAA
CCATAGTCCCGCCCCTAACTCCGCCCATCCCGCCCCTAACTCCGCCCAGTTCCGCCCATTCTCCGCCCCA
TGGCTGACTAATTTTTTTTATTTATGCAGAGGCCGAGGCCGCCTCGGCCTCTGAGCTATTCCAGAAGTAG
TGAGGAGGCTTTTTTGGAGGCCTAGGCTTTTGCAAAAAGCTGTTAACAGCTTGGCACTGGCCGTCGTTTT
ACAACGTCGTGACTGGGAAAACCCTGGCGTTACCCAACTTAATCGCCTTGCAGCACATCCCCCTTTCGCC
AGCTGGCGTAATAGCGAAGAGGCCCGCACCGATCGCCCTTCCCAACAGTTGCGCAGCCTGAATGGCGAAT
GGCGCCTGATGCGGTATTTTCTCCTTACGCATCTGTGCGGTATTTCACACCGCATA
[142 nt withheld, positions 2157-2298]
C
[141 nt withheld, positions 2300-2440]
CCTTTGACGTTGGAGTCCACGTTCTTT
[37 nt withheld, positions 2468-2504]
ACCCTATCTCGGGCTATTCTTTTGATTTATAAGGGATTTTGCCGATTTCGGCCTATTGGTTAAAAAATGA
GCTGATTTAACAAAAATTTAACGCGAATTTTAACAAAATATTAACGTTTACAATTTTATGGTGCACTCTC
AGTACAATCTGCTCTGATGCCGCATAGTTAAGCCAGCCCCGACACCCGCCAACACCCGCTGACGCGCCCT
GACGGGCTTGTCTGCTCCCGGCATCCGCTTACAGACAAGCTGTGACCGTCTCCGGGAGCTGCATGTGTCA
GAGGTTTTCACCGTCATCACCGAAACGCGCGAGACGAAAGGGCCTCGTGATACGCCTATTTTTATAGGTT
AATGTCATGATAATAATGGTTTCTTAGACGTCAGGTGGCACTTTTCGGGGAAATGTGCGCGGAACCCCTA
TTTGTTTATTTTTCTAAATACATTCAAATATGTATCCGCTCATGAGACAATAACCCTGATAAATGCTTCA
ATAATATTGAAAAAGGAAGAGTATGAGTATTCAACATTTCCGTGTCGCCCTTATTCCCTTTTTTGCGGCA
TTTTGCCTTCCTGTTTTTGCTCACCCAGAAACGCTGGTGAAAGTAAAAGATGCTGAAGATCAGTTGGGTG
CACGAGTGGGTTACATCGAACTGGATCTCAACAGCGGTAAGATCCTTGAGAGTTTTCGCCCCGAAGAACG
TTTTCCAATGATGAGCACTTTTAAAGTTCTGCTATGTGGCGCGGTATTATCCCGTATTGACGCCGGGCAA
GAGCAACTCGGTCGCCGCATACACTATTCTCAGAATGACTTGGTTGAGTACTCACCAGTCACAGAAAAGC
ATCTTACGGATGGCATGACAGTAAGAGAATTATGCAGTGCTGCCATAACCATGAGTGATAACACTGCGGC
CAACTTACTTCTGACAACGATCGGAGGACCGAAGGAGCTAACCGCTTTTTTGCACAACATGGGGGATCAT
GTAACTCGCCTTGATCGTTGGGAACCGGAGCTGAATGAAGCCATACCAAACGACGAGCGTGACACCACGA
TGCCTGTAGCAATGGCAACAACGTTGCGCAAACTATTAACTGGCGAACTACTTACTCTAGCTTCCCGGCA
ACAATTAATAGACTGGATGGAGGCGGATAAAGTTGCAGGACCACTTCTGCGCTCGGCCCTTCCGGCTGGC
TGGTTTATTGCTGATAAATCTGGAGCCGGTGAGCGTGGGTCTCGCGGTATCATTGCAGCACTGGGGCCAG
ATGGTAAGCCCTCCCGTATCGTAGTTATCTACACGACGGGGAGTCAGGCAACTATGGATGAACGAAATAG
ACAGATCGCTGAGATAGGTGCCTCACTGATTAAGCATTGGTAACTGTCAGACCAAGTTTACTCATATATA
CTTTAGATTGATTTAAAACTTCATTTTTAATTTAAAAGGATCTAGGTGAAGATCCTTTTTGATAATCTCA
TGACCAAAATCCCTTAACGTGAGTTTTCGTTCCACTGAGCGTCAGACCCCGTAGAAAAGATCAAAGGATC
TTCTTGAGATCCTTTTTTTCTGCGCGTAATCTGCTGCTTGCAAACAAAAAAACCACCGCTACCAGCGGTG
GTTTGTTTGCCGGATCAAGAGCTACCAACTCTTTTTCCGAAGGTAACTGGCTTCAGCAGAGCGCAGATAC
CAAATACTGTTCTTCTAGTGTAGCCGTAGTTAGGCCACCACTTCAAGAACTCTGTAGCACCGCCTACATA
CCTCGCTCTGCTAATCCTGTTACCAGTGGCTGCTGCCAGTGGCGATAAGTCGTGTCTTACCGGGTTGGAC
TCAAGACGATAGTTACCGGATAAGGCGCAGCGGTCGGGCTGAACGGGGGGTTCGTGCACACAGCCCAGCT
TGGAGCGAACGACCTACACCGAACTGAGATACCTACAGCGTGAGCTATGAGAAAGCGCCACGCTTCCCGA
AGGGAGAAAGGCGGACAGGTATCCGGTAAGCGGCAGGGTCGGAACAGGAGAGCGCACGAGGGAGCTTCCA
GGGGGAAACGCCTGGTATCTTTATAGTCCTGTCGGGTTTCGCCACCTCTGACTTGAGCGTCGATTTTTGT
GATGCTCGTCAGGGGGGCGGAGCCTATGGAAAAACGCCAGCAACGCGGCCTTTTTACGGTTCCTGGCCTT
TTGCTGGCCTTTTGCTCACATGTTCTTTCCTGCGTTATCCCCTGATTCTGTGGATAACCGTATTACCGCC
TTTGAGTGAGCTGATACCGCTCGCCGCAGCCGAACGACCGAGCGCAGCGAGTCAGTGAGCGAGGAAGCGG
AAGAGCGCCCAATACGCAAACCGCCTCTCCCCGCGCGTTGGCCGATTCATTAATGCAGCTGGCACGACAG
GTTTCCCGACTGGAAAGCGGGCAGTGAGCGCAACGCAATTAATGTGAGTTAGCTCACTCATTAGGCACCC
CAGGCTTTACACTTTATGCTTCCGGCTCGTATGTTGTGTGGAATTGTGAGCGGATAACAATTTCACACAG
GAAACAGCTATGACATGATTACGAATTAA
